>Addgene plasmid #110097 | pFLAG_OriM | addgene full sequence | sequence record 211576 | Addgene NGS Result
TATTACCGCCTTTGAGTGAGCTGATACCGCTCGCCGCAGCCGAACGACCGAGCGCAACGCGTGCGGCCGC
ACGCGTGAGCCCACCAGCTCCGTAAGTTCGGGCGCTGTGTGGCTCGTACCCGCGCATTCAGGCGGCAGGG
GGTCTAACGGGTCTAAGGCGGCGTGTACGGCCGCCACAGCGGCTCTCAGCGGCCCGGAAACGTCCTCGAA
ACGACGCATGTGTTCCTCCTGGTTGGTACAGGTGGTTGGGGGTGCTCGGCTGTCGCTGGTGTTCCACCAC
CAGGGCTCGACGGGAGAGCGGGGGAGTGTGCAGTTGTGGGGTGGCCCCTCAGCGAAATATCTGACTTGGA
GCTCGTGTCGGACCATACACCGGTGATTAATCGTGGTCTACTACCAAGCGTGAGCCACGTCGCCGACGAA
TTTGAGCAGCTCTGGCTGCCGTACTGGCCGCTGGCAAGCGACGATCTGCTCGAGGGGATCTACCGCCAAA
GCCGCGCGTCGGCCCTAGGCCGCCGGTACATCGAGGCGAACCCAACAGCGCTGGCAAACCTGCTGGTCGT
GGACGTAGACCATCCAGACGCAGCGCTCCGAGCGCTCAGCGCCCGGGGGTCCCATCCGCTGCCCAACGCG
ATCGTGGGCAATCGCGCCAACGGCCACGCACACGCAGTGTGGGCACTCAACGCCCCTGTTCCACGCACCG
AATACGCGCGGCGTAAGCCGCTCGCATACATGGCGGCGTGCGCCGAAGGCCTTCGGCGCGCCGTCGATGG
CGACCGCAGTTACTCAGGCCTCATGACCAAAAACCCCGGCCACATCGCCTGGGAAACGGAATGGCTCCAC
TCAGATCTCTACACACTCAGCCACATCGAGGCCGAGCTCGGCGCGAACATGCCACCGCCGCGCTGGCGTC
AGCAGACCACGTACAAAGCGGCTCCGACGCCGCTAGGGCGGAATTGCGCACTGTTCGATTCCGTCAGGTT
GTGGGCCTATCGTCCCGCCCTCATGCGGATCTACCTGCCGACCCGGAACGTGGACGGACTCGGCCGCGCG
ATCTATGCCGAGTGCCACGCGCGAAACGCCGAATTTCCGTGCAACGACGTGTGTCCCGGACCGCTACCGG
ACAGCGAGGTCCGCGCCATCGCCAACAGCATTTGGCGTTGGATCACAACCAAGTCGCGCATTTGGGCGGA
CGGGATCGTGGTCTACGAGGCCACACTCAGTGCGCGCCAGTCGGCCATCTCGCGGAAGGGCGCAGCAGCG
CGCACGGCGGCGAGCACAGTTGCGCGGCGCGCAAAGTCCGCGTCAGCCATGCATGGAGGCATTGCTATGA
GCGACGGCTACAGCGACGGCTACAACCGGCAGCCGACTGTCCGCAAAAAGCGGCGCGTGACCGCCGCCGA
AGGCGCTCGAATCACCGGACTATCCGAACGCCACGTCGTCCGGCTCGTGGCGCAGGAACGCAGCGAGTGG
CTCGCCGAGCAGGCTGCACGCCGCGAACGCATCCGCGCCTATCACGACGACGAGGGCCACTCTTGGCCGC
AAACGGCCAAACATTTCGGGCTGCATCTGGACACCGTTAAGCGACTCGGCTATCGGGCGAGGAAAGAGCG
TGCGGCAGAACAGGAAGCGGCTCAAAAGGCCCACAACGAAGCCGACAATCCACCGCTGTTCTAACGCAAT
TGGGGAGCGGGTGTCGCGGGGGTTCCGTGGGGGGTTCCGTTGCAACGGGTCGGACAGGTAAAAGTCCTGG
TAGACGCTAGTTTTCTGGTTTGGGCCATGCCTGTCTCGTTGCGTGTTTCGTTGCGCCCGTTTTGAATACC
AGCCAGACGAGACGGGGTTCTACGAATCTTGGTCGATACCAAGCCATTTCCGCTGAATATCGGGGAGCTC
ACCGCCAGAATCGGTGGTTGTGGTGATGTACGTGGCGAACTCCGTTGTAGTGCCTGTGGTGGCATCCGTG
GCGCGGCCGCGGTACCAGATCTTTCCGCCTTTGAGTGAGCTGATACCAGCGGATAACAATTTCACACAGG
AAACAGCTATGACCATGATTACGCCAAGCTATCAACTTTGTATAGAAAAGTTGCATGACCAACTTCGATA
ACGTTCTCGGCTCGATGATCCACCAGGCCTAGATCTGGGGACCCTAGAGGTCCCCTTTTTTATTTTAAAA
ATTTTTTCACGTGCCAGCCGATTGGACTAGAAATATTGGATCGTCGGCACCGTCACGGCCGTGGGAGGCG
GCACGATCCGCGACGTGATGATCGGCCGCATCCCCACGGTGCTGCGCAGTGAGCTCTACGCCATCCCGGC
GTTGATCTGTGCGTTCGCACGCACAGGCCCGGTGTGAGAAGGGTCTCTGACGAGCGGGAGAACTCCCTAT
CAGTGATAGAGTTTGTCCTCCCTATCAGTGATAGATAGGCTCTGGGAGTACCCGTGTGTACGACCAGCAC
GGCATACATCATTTCGACGCCGAGAGATTCGCCGCCCGAAATGAGCACGATCCGCATGCACCCAGCTTTC
TTGTACAAAGTGGGCTCGAGGCATGCGAAGGAGATATACATATGAGTTGAAGAGCGACCTGCAGACTGGC
TGTGTATAAGGGAGCCTGACATTTATATTCCCCAGAACATCAGGTTAATGGCGTTTTTGATGTCATTTTC
GCGGTGGCTGAGATCAGCCACTTCTTCCCCGATAACGGAGACCGGCACACTGGCCATATCGGTGGTCATC
ATGCGCCAGCTTTCATCCCCGATATGCACCACCGGGTAAAGTTCACGGGAGACTTTATCTGACAGCAGAC
GTGCACTGGCCAGGGGGATCACCATCCGTCGCCCGGGCGTGTCAATAATATCACTCTGTACATCCACAAA
CAGACGATAACGGCTCTCTCTTTTATAGGTGTAAACCTTAAACTGCATTTCACCAGCCCCTGTTCTCGTC
AGCAAAAGAGCCGTTCATTTCAATAAACCGGGCGACCTCAGCCATCCCTTCCTGATTTTCCGCTTTCCAG
CGTTCGGCACGCAGACGACGGGCTTCATTCTGCATGGTTGTGCTTACCAGACCGGAGATATTGACATCAT
ATATGCCTTGAGCAACTGATAGCTGTCGCTGTCAACTGTCACTGTAATACGCTGCTTCATAGCATACCTC
TTTTTGACATACTTCGGGTATACATATCAGTATATATTCTTATACCGCAAAAATCAGCGCGCAAATACGC
ATACTGTTATCTGGCTTTTAGTAAGCCGGATCCACGCGTTTACGCCCCGCCCTGCCACTCATCGCAGTAC
TGTTGTAATTCATTAAGCATTCTGCCGACATGGAAGCCATCACAAACGGCATGATGAACCTGAATCGCCA
GCGGCATCAGCACCTTGTCGCCTTGCGTATAATATTTGCCCATGGTGAAAACGGGGGCGAAGAAGTTGTC
CATATTGGCCACGTTTAAATCAAAACTGGTGAAACTCACCCAGGGATTGGCTGAGACGAAAAACATATTC
TCAATAAACCCTTTAGGGAAATAGGCCAGGTTTTCACCGTAACACGCCACATCTTGCGAATATATGTGTA
GAAACTGCCGGAAATCGTCGTGGTATTCACTCCAGAGCGATGAAAACGTTTCAGTTTGCTCATGGAAAAC
GGTGTAACAAGGGTGAACACTATCCCATATCACCAGCTCACCGTCTTTCATTGCCATACGGAATTCCGGA
TGAGCATTCATCAGGCGGGCAAGAATGTGAATAAAGGCCGGATAAAACTTGTGCTTATTTTTCTTTACGG
TCTTTAAAAAGGCCGTAATATCCAGCTGAACGGTCTGGTTATAGGTACATTGAGCAACTGACTGAAATGC
CTCAAAATGTTCTTTACGATGCCATTGGGATATATCAACGGTGGTATATCCAGTGATTTTTTTCTCCATT
TTAGCTTCCTTAGCTCCTGAAAATCTCGACGGATCCTAACTCAAAATCCACACATTATACGAGCCGGAAG
CATAAAGTGTAAAGCCTGGGGTGCCTAATGCGGCCGCCATAGTGACTGGATATGTTGTGTTTTACAGTAT
TATGTAGTCTGTTTTTTATGCAAAATCTAATTTAATATATTGATATTTATATCATTTTACGTTTCTCGTT
CAGCTTTTTTGTACAAACTTGTGATATCGAATTCGCTAGCTACCTTTCTCTTCTTTTTTGGATCTACCTT
TCTCTTCTTTTTTGGGGATCCACTAGTTCTGCTCTTCTGCAGACTACAAAGACCATGACGGTGATTATAA
AGATCATGATATCGATTACAAGGATGACGATGACAAGTAGTGAGCATTCCGCTTCCTCGCTCACTGACTC
GCTGCGCTCGGTCGTTCGGCTGCGGCGAGCGGTATCAGCTCACTCAAAGGCGGAGCGTACGATCGACTGC
CAGGCATCAAATAAAACGAAAGGCTCAGTCGAAAGACTGGGCCTTTCGTTTTATGCCATCATGGCCGCGG
TGATCAGCTAGAGGGGGCGTCAGGCGCCGGGGGCGGTGTCCGGCGGCCCCCAGAGGAACTGCGCCAGTTC
CTCCGGATCGGTGAAGCCGGAGAGATCCAGCGGGGTCTCCTCGAACACCTCGAAGTCGTGCAGGAAGGTG
AAGGCGAGCAGTTCGCGGGCGAAGTCCTCGGTCCGCTTCCACTGCGCCCCGTCGAGCAGCGCGGCCAGGA
TCTCGCGGTCGCCCCGGAAGGCGTTGAGATGCAGTTGCACCAGGCTGTAGCGGGAGTCTCCCGCATAGAC
GTCGGTGAAGTCGACGATCCCGGTGACCTCGGTCGCGGCCAGGTCCACGAAGATGTTGGTCCCGTGCAGG
TCGCCGTGGACGAACCGGGGTTCGCGGCCGGCCAGCAGCGTGTCCACGTCCGGCAGCCAGTCCTCCAGGC
GGTCCAGCAGCCGGGGCGAGAGGTAGCCCCACCCGCGGTGGTCCTCGACGGTCGCCGCGCGGCGTTCCCG
CAGCAGTTCCGGGAAGACCTCGGAATGGGGGGTGAGCACGGTGTTCCCGGTCAGCGGCACCCTGTGCAGC
CGGCCGAGCACCCGGCCGAGTTCGCGGGCCAGGGCGAGCAGCGCGTTCCGGTCGGTCGTGCCGTCCATCG
CGGACCGCCAGGTGGTGCCGGTCATCCGGCTCATCACCAGGTAGGGCCACGGCCAGGCTCCGGTGCCGGG
CCGCAGCTCGCCGCGGCCGAGGAGGCGGGGCACCGGCACCGGGGCGTCCGCCAGGACCGCGTACGCCTCC
GACTCCGACGCGAGGCTCTCCGGACCGCACCAGTGCTCGCCGAACAGCTTGATCACCGGGCCGGGCTCGC
CGACCAGTACGGGGTTGGTGCTCTCGCCGGGCACCCGCAGCACCGGCGGCACCGGCAGCCCGAGCTCCTC
CAGGGCTCGGCGGGCCAGCGGCTCCCAGAATTCCTGGTCGTTCCGCAGGCTCGCGTAGGAATCATCCGAA
TCAATACGGTCGAGAAGTAACAGGGATTCTTGTGTCACAGCGGACCTCTATTCACAGGGTACGGGCCGGC
TTAATTCCGCACGGCCGGTCGCGACACGGCCTGTCCGCACCGCGGATCAGGCGTTGACGATGACGGGCTG
GTCGGCCACGTCGGGGAGTCAGGCAACTATGGATGAACGAAATAGACAGATCGCTGAGATAGGTGCCTCA
CTGATTAAGCATTGGTAACTGTCAGACCAAGTTTACTCATATATACTTTAGATTGATTTAAAACTTCATT
TTTAATTTAAAAGGATCTAGGTGAAGATCCTTTTTGATAATCTCATGCTCTAGTTCCATGAGCGTCAGAC
CCCGTAGAAAAGATCAAAGGATCTTCTTGAGATCCTTTTTTTCTGCGCGTAATCTGCTGCTTGCAAACAA
AAAAACCACCGCTACCAGCGGTGGTTTGTTTGCCGGATCAAGAGCTACCAACTCTTTTTCCGAAGGTAAC
TGGCTTCAGCAGAGCGCAGATACCAAATACTGTCCTTCTAGTGTAGCCGTAGTTAGGCCACCACTTCAAG
AACTCTGTAGCACCGCCTACATACCTCGCTCTGCTAATCCTGTTACCAGTGGCTGCTGCCAGTGGCGATA
AGTCGTGTCTTACCGGGTTGGACTCAAGACGATAGTTACCGGATAAGGCGCAGCGGTCGGGCTGAACGGG
GGGTTCGTGCACACAGCCCAGCTTGGAGCGAACGACCTACACCGAACTGAGATACCTACAGCGTGAGCTA
TGAGAAAGCGCCACGCTTCCCGAGGGGAGAAAGGCGGACAGGTATCCGGTAAGCGGCAGGGTCGGAACAG
GAGAGCGCACGAGGGAGCTTCCAGGGGGAAACGCCTGGTATCTTTATAGTCCTGTCGGGTTTCGCCACCT
CTGACTTGAGCGTCGATTTTTGTGATGCTCGTCAGGGGGGCGGAGCCTATGGAAAAACGCCAGCAACGCG
GCCTTTTTACGGTTCCTGGCCTTTTGCTGGCCTTTTGCTCACATGTTCTTTCCTGCGTTATCCCCTGATT
CTGTGGATAACCG
Features (pLannotate 1.2.2; 19 found; start..end, strand, type, name):
   2063..2083    +  protein_bind   attB4: mutant version of attB; core recombination site for the Gateway® BP reaction BP Clonase™
   2210..2314    +  CDS            Y4104_STRCO (fragment): Protein inferred from homology: Swiss-Prot protein existence level 3. From Streptomyces coelicolor (strain ATCC BAA-471 / A3(2) / M145).
   2372..2391    +  promoter       tight TRE promoter (fragment): Tet-responsive promoter PTight, consisting of seven tet operator sequences followed by the minimal CMV promoter
   2398..2415    +  promoter       tight TRE promoter (fragment): Tet-responsive promoter PTight, consisting of seven tet operator sequences followed by the minimal CMV promoter
   2513..2533    -  protein_bind   attB2: mutant version of attB; core recombination site for the Gateway® BP reaction BP Clonase™
   2616..2918    -  CDS            ccdB: CCDB_ECOLI - Also known as G, letB, letD. Experimental evidence at protein level: Swiss-Prot protein existence level 1. Toxic component of a type II toxin-antitoxin (TA) system, functioning in plasmid maintainence. Responsible for the post- segregational killing (PSK) of plasmid-free cells, also referred to as a plasmid addiction system. Half-life of over 2 hours. Cell killing by CcdB is accompanied by filamentation, defects in chromosome and plasmid segregation, defects in cell division, formation of anucleate cells, decreased DNA synthesis and plasmid loss. Interferes with the activity of DN
   2923..3081    -  CDS            ccdA (fragment): CCDA_ECO57 - Also known as H, letA. Experimental evidence at protein level: Swiss-Prot protein existence level 1. Antitoxin component of a type II toxin-antitoxin (TA) system which inhibits the post-segregational killing (PSK) of plasmid-free cells, also referred to as a plasmid addiction system. Binds to and blocks the activity of CcdB; will also remove bound CcdB protein from the CcdB-GyrA complex by forming a CcdA-CcdB complex, a process termed rejuvenation. Functions as a transcriptional corepressor for the ccdAB operon, repression also requires CcdB (By similarity). From Escherichia coli
   3260..3919    -  CDS            CmR: chloramphenicol acetyltransferase; cat; confers resistance to chloramphenicol
   3920..3949    -  promoter       cat promoter (fragment): promoter of the E. coli cat gene encoding chloramphenicol acetyltransferase
   3973..4003    -  promoter       lac UV5 promoter: E. coli lac promoter with an "up" mutation
   4028..4152    -  protein_bind   attR1: mutant version of attR; recombination site for the Gateway® LR reaction LR Clonase™
   4171..4191    -  CDS            SV40 NLS: nuclear localization signal of SV40 (simian virus 40) large T antigen
   4195..4215    -  CDS            SV40 NLS: nuclear localization signal of SV40 (simian virus 40) large T antigen
   4214..4230    -  misc_feature   MCS (fragment): pBluescript multiple cloning site
   4242..4307    +  CDS            3xFLAG: three tandem FLAG® epitope tags, followed by an enterokinase cleavage site
   4418..4464    +  terminator     rrnB T1 terminator: transcription terminator T1 from the E. coli rrnB gene
   4503..5495    -  CDS            hyg: KHYB_STRHY - Experimental evidence at protein level: Swiss-Prot protein existence level 1. The aminoglycoside phosphotransferases achieve inactivation of their antibiotic substrates by phosphorylation. From Streptomyces hygroscopicus.
   5607..5687    +  CDS            bla(M) (fragment): β-lactamase lacking the signal sequence; bla(M); allows cytosolic expression of β-lactamase
   5837..6425    +  rep_origin     ori: high-copy-number ColE1/pMB1/pBR322/pUC origin of replication
