[The description below was written by a language model from this plasmid's Addgene catalogue record and pLannotate feature annotations shown in this document.]
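Description:
pFLAG_OriM is an empty bacterial expression backbone from a uniform cloning platform built for mycobacterial genetics and protein production. It is the counterpart of pFLAG_attP, carrying the mycobacterial origin oriM in place of the attP integration site, so it is maintained episomally as a replicative plasmid rather than integrating into the chromosome. In E. coli it replicates from a high-copy ColE1/pUC-type origin. The automated feature table does not annotate oriM itself, and roughly the first 2 kb of the 6.5 kb sequence carries no annotation, which may be where it lies. Selection relies on a hygromycin phosphotransferase gene, which serves as the backbone marker. A chloramphenicol acetyltransferase gene sits inside the replaceable stuffer.

The cloning site is occupied by a counterselection cassette containing the ccdB toxin gene, a ccdA fragment and the CmR gene. This explains why the empty vector must be propagated in a ccdB-tolerant strain: replacing the cassette with an insert removes the toxin, so only recombinant plasmids survive in ordinary hosts. Immediately downstream lies a 3xFLAG coding sequence followed by the rrnB T1 terminator, so inserted open reading frames acquire a C-terminal 3xFLAG tag for detection or affinity purification. The record does not name the promoter driving the insert. Short hits upstream of the cassette to tet-operator-containing sequence hint at tetracycline-responsive control, but this is not stated. Other small annotations (Gateway att fragments, SV40 NLS, a β-lactamase fragment) are probably fortuitous or residual matches rather than functional parts.
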