Addgene plasmid #110097: pFLAG_OriM
Purpose: (Empty Backbone) Analogous to pFLAG_attP, but containing oriM instead of attP, thus being a replicative vector.
Depositing lab: Markus Seeger. Depositing organization: University of Zurich. Publication: A uniform cloning platform for mycobacterial genetics and protein production. Arnold FM, Hohl M, Remm S, Koliwer-Brandl H, Adenau S, Chusri S, Sander P, Hilbi H, Seeger MA. Sci Rep. 2018 Jun 22;8(1):9539. doi: 10.1038/s41598-018-27687-5. PubMed 29934571.
Backbone
  Vector backbone: pFLAG
  Vector type: Bacterial Expression
  Tag / fusion protein: 3xFLAG (C terminal on backbone)
Growth in bacteria
  Bacterial resistance: Chloramphenicol and Hygromycin
  Growth temperature: 37°C
  Growth strain: ccdB Survival
  Copy number: High Copy
Gene/Insert
  Gene/Insert name: None
  Tag / fusion protein: 3xFLAG (C terminal on backbone)
Terms and licenses: Academic/Nonprofit Terms; Industry Terms: Not Available to Industry
How to cite: pFLAG_OriM was a gift from Markus Seeger (Addgene plasmid # 110097 ; http://n2t.net/addgene:110097 ; RRID:Addgene_110097)
